Addgene plasmid #80494: pXAT2
Purpose: AAVS1 sgRNA expression vector
Depositing lab: Knut Woltjen. Depositing organization: Kyoto University, Center for iPS Cell Research and Application. Publication: Engineering the AAVS1 locus for consistent and scalable transgene expression in human iPSCs and their differentiated derivatives. Oceguera-Yanez F, Kim SI, Matsumoto T, Tan GW, Xiang L, Hatani T, Kondo T, Ikeya M, Yoshida Y, Inoue H, Woltjen K. Methods. 2015 Dec 18. pii: S1046-2023(15)30181-X. doi: 10.1016/j.ymeth.2015.12.012. PubMed 26707206.
Backbone
  Vector backbone: pX330
  Total vector size (bp): 8509
  Vector type: Mammalian Expression, CRISPR
Growth in bacteria
  Bacterial resistance: Ampicillin, 100 μg/mL
  Growth temperature: 37°C
  Growth strain: DH5alpha
  Copy number: High Copy
Gene/Insert
  Gene/Insert name: AAVS1 sgRNA-T2
  gRNA/shRNA sequence: ggggccactagggacaggat
  Species: H. sapiens (human), Synthetic
  Promoter: U6
  Cloning method: Restriction Enzyme; 5′ cloning site BbsI (destroyed during cloning); 3′ cloning site BbsI (destroyed during cloning)
  Sequencing primers: 5′ 5'-GAGGGCCTATTTCCCATGATTCC-3'
Terms and licenses: Academic/Nonprofit Terms; Industry Terms: Not Available to Industry
How to cite: pXAT2 was a gift from Knut Woltjen (Addgene plasmid # 80494 ; http://n2t.net/addgene:80494 ; RRID:Addgene_80494)
