[The description below was written by a language model from this plasmid's Addgene catalogue record and pLannotate feature annotations shown in this document.]
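Description:
pXAT2 is a mammalian CRISPR expression plasmid of about 8.5 kb, built on the pX330 backbone, that delivers both a guide RNA against the human AAVS1 locus and Streptococcus pyogenes Cas9 from a single vector. It is propagated in E. coli as a high-copy plasmid through a ColE1/pUC-type origin and selected with ampicillin via the β-lactamase gene. A filamentous phage origin (called f1 in one annotation and M13 in the other) is also present. The short bom and rop fragments and the single AAV2 ITR are backbone remnants. With only one ITR annotated, nothing in the record suggests the plasmid is meant for AAV packaging.

The insert, AAVS1 sgRNA-T2, is a 20-nt spacer cloned between the two BbsI sites of pX330, which were destroyed in the process. It sits between the human U6 RNA polymerase III promoter and the S. pyogenes guide RNA scaffold, so that a complete single guide RNA is transcribed. Downstream, a hybrid promoter made up of the CMV enhancer, chicken β-actin promoter and a hybrid intron drives Cas9. The annotation software splits Cas9 into adjoining N- and C-terminal segments, but they form one continuous coding region, followed by a nucleoplasmin nuclear localization signal and the bovine growth hormone polyadenylation signal. The two sequence records differ by one nucleotide in length and give essentially the same feature map.

Transfection into human cells should produce a Cas9-mediated cut at AAVS1. The associated publication concerns engineering this locus for consistent transgene expression in human iPSCs and their differentiated derivatives. No mammalian selection marker or reporter is annotated.
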