Features (pLannotate 1.2.2; 18 found; start..end, strand, type, name):
      1..241     +  promoter       U6 promoter: RNA polymerase III promoter for human U6 snRNA
    271..346     +  misc_RNA       gRNA scaffold: guide RNA scaffold for the Streptococcus pyogenes CRISPR/Cas9 system
    353..396     +  misc_RNA       gRNA scaffold (fragment): guide RNA scaffold for the Streptococcus pyogenes CRISPR/Cas9 system
    443..728     +  enhancer       CMV enhancer: human cytomegalovirus immediate early enhancer; contains an 18-bp deletion relative to the standard CMV enhancer
    730..1007    +  promoter       chicken β-actin promoter: No description available
   1008..1235    +  intron         hybrid intron: hybrid between chicken β-actin (CBA) and minute virus of mice (MMV) introns (Gray et al., 2011)
   1373..2974    +  CDS            Cas9(N): N-terminal portion of Streptococcus pyogenes Cas9 (Zetsche et al., 2015)
   2975..5473    +  CDS            Cas9(C): C-terminal portion of Streptococcus pyogenes Cas9 (Zetsche et al., 2015)
   5474..5521    +  CDS            nucleoplasmin NLS: bipartite nuclear localization signal from nucleoplasmin
   5555..5666    +  polyA_signal   bGH poly(A) signal: bovine growth hormone polyadenylation signal
   5771..5911    +  repeat_region  AAV2 ITR: inverted terminal repeat of adeno-associated virus serotype 2 inverted
   5916..5967    -  misc_feature   bom (fragment): basis of mobility region from pBR322
   5986..6441    +  rep_origin     f1 ori (sequence partly withheld): f1 bacteriophage origin of replication; arrow indicates direction of (+) strand synthesis
   6442..6491    -  misc_feature   bom (fragment): basis of mobility region from pBR322
   6593..6628    -  CDS            rop (fragment): Rop protein, which maintains plasmids at low copy number; rop
   6723..6827    +  promoter       AmpR promoter: bla
   6828..7688    +  CDS            AmpR: β-lactamase; bla; confers resistance to ampicillin, carbenicillin, and related antibiotics
   7859..8447    +  rep_origin     ori: high-copy-number ColE1/pMB1/pBR322/pUC origin of replication
>Addgene plasmid #80494 | pXAT2 | addgene full sequence | sequence record 231289 | Addgene NGS Result
GAGGGCCTATTTCCCATGATTCCTTCATATTTGCATATACGATACAAGGCTGTTAGAGAGATAATTGGAA
TTAATTTGACTGTAAACACAAAGATATTAGTACAAAATACGTGACGTAGAAAGTAATAATTTCTTGGGTA
GTTTGCAGTTTTAAAATTATGTTTTAAAATGGACTATCATATGCTTACCGTAACTTGAAAGTATTTCGAT
TTCTTGGCTTTATATATCTTGTGGAAAGGACGAAACACCGGGGGCCACTAGGGACAGGATGTTTTAGAGC
TAGAAATAGCAAGTTAAAATAAGGCTAGTCCGTTATCAACTTGAAAAAGTGGCACCGAGTCGGTGCTTTT
TTGTTTTAGAGCTAGAAATAGCAAGTTAAAATAAGGCTAGTCCGTTTTTAGCGCGTGCGCCAATTCTGCA
GACAAATGGCTCTAGAGGTACCCGTTACATAACTTACGGTAAATGGCCCGCCTGGCTGACCGCCCAACGA
CCCCCGCCCATTGACGTCAATAGTAACGCCAATAGGGACTTTCCATTGACGTCAATGGGTGGAGTATTTA
CGGTAAACTGCCCACTTGGCAGTACATCAAGTGTATCATATGCCAAGTACGCCCCCTATTGACGTCAATG
ACGGTAAATGGCCCGCCTGGCATTGTGCCCAGTACATGACCTTATGGGACTTTCCTACTTGGCAGTACAT
CTACGTATTAGTCATCGCTATTACCATGGTCGAGGTGAGCCCCACGTTCTGCTTCACTCTCCCCATCTCC
CCCCCCTCCCCACCCCCAATTTTGTATTTATTTATTTTTTAATTATTTTGTGCAGCGATGGGGGCGGGGG
GGGGGGGGGGGCGCGCGCCAGGCGGGGCGGGGCGGGGCGAGGGGCGGGGCGGGGCGAGGCGGAGAGGTGC
GGCGGCAGCCAATCAGAGCGGCGCGCTCCGAAAGTTTCCTTTTATGGCGAGGCGGCGGCGGCGGCGGCCC
TATAAAAAGCGAAGCGCGCGGCGGGCGGGAGTCGCTGCGCGCTGCCTTCGCCCCGTGCCCCGCTCCGCCG
CCGCCTCGCGCCGCCCGCCCCGGCTCTGACTGACCGCGTTACTCCCACAGGTGAGCGGGCGGGACGGCCC
TTCTCCTCCGGGCTGTAATTAGCTGAGCAAGAGGTAAGGGTTTAAGGGATGGTTGGTTGGTGGGGTATTA
ATGTTTAATTACCTGGAGCACCTGCCTGAAATCACTTTTTTTCAGGTTGGACCGGTGCCACCATGGACTA
TAAGGACCACGACGGAGACTACAAGGATCATGATATTGATTACAAAGACGATGACGATAAGATGGCCCCA
AAGAAGAAGCGGAAGGTCGGTATCCACGGAGTCCCAGCAGCCGACAAGAAGTACAGCATCGGCCTGGACA
TCGGCACCAACTCTGTGGGCTGGGCCGTGATCACCGACGAGTACAAGGTGCCCAGCAAGAAATTCAAGGT
GCTGGGCAACACCGACCGGCACAGCATCAAGAAGAACCTGATCGGAGCCCTGCTGTTCGACAGCGGCGAA
ACAGCCGAGGCCACCCGGCTGAAGAGAACCGCCAGAAGAAGATACACCAGACGGAAGAACCGGATCTGCT
ATCTGCAAGAGATCTTCAGCAACGAGATGGCCAAGGTGGACGACAGCTTCTTCCACAGACTGGAAGAGTC
CTTCCTGGTGGAAGAGGATAAGAAGCACGAGCGGCACCCCATCTTCGGCAACATCGTGGACGAGGTGGCC
TACCACGAGAAGTACCCCACCATCTACCACCTGAGAAAGAAACTGGTGGACAGCACCGACAAGGCCGACC
TGCGGCTGATCTATCTGGCCCTGGCCCACATGATCAAGTTCCGGGGCCACTTCCTGATCGAGGGCGACCT
GAACCCCGACAACAGCGACGTGGACAAGCTGTTCATCCAGCTGGTGCAGACCTACAACCAGCTGTTCGAG
GAAAACCCCATCAACGCCAGCGGCGTGGACGCCAAGGCCATCCTGTCTGCCAGACTGAGCAAGAGCAGAC
GGCTGGAAAATCTGATCGCCCAGCTGCCCGGCGAGAAGAAGAATGGCCTGTTCGGAAACCTGATTGCCCT
GAGCCTGGGCCTGACCCCCAACTTCAAGAGCAACTTCGACCTGGCCGAGGATGCCAAACTGCAGCTGAGC
AAGGACACCTACGACGACGACCTGGACAACCTGCTGGCCCAGATCGGCGACCAGTACGCCGACCTGTTTC
TGGCCGCCAAGAACCTGTCCGACGCCATCCTGCTGAGCGACATCCTGAGAGTGAACACCGAGATCACCAA
GGCCCCCCTGAGCGCCTCTATGATCAAGAGATACGACGAGCACCACCAGGACCTGACCCTGCTGAAAGCT
CTCGTGCGGCAGCAGCTGCCTGAGAAGTACAAAGAGATTTTCTTCGACCAGAGCAAGAACGGCTACGCCG
GCTACATTGACGGCGGAGCCAGCCAGGAAGAGTTCTACAAGTTCATCAAGCCCATCCTGGAAAAGATGGA
CGGCACCGAGGAACTGCTCGTGAAGCTGAACAGAGAGGACCTGCTGCGGAAGCAGCGGACCTTCGACAAC
GGCAGCATCCCCCACCAGATCCACCTGGGAGAGCTGCACGCCATTCTGCGGCGGCAGGAAGATTTTTACC
CATTCCTGAAGGACAACCGGGAAAAGATCGAGAAGATCCTGACCTTCCGCATCCCCTACTACGTGGGCCC
TCTGGCCAGGGGAAACAGCAGATTCGCCTGGATGACCAGAAAGAGCGAGGAAACCATCACCCCCTGGAAC
TTCGAGGAAGTGGTGGACAAGGGCGCTTCCGCCCAGAGCTTCATCGAGCGGATGACCAACTTCGATAAGA
ACCTGCCCAACGAGAAGGTGCTGCCCAAGCACAGCCTGCTGTACGAGTACTTCACCGTGTATAACGAGCT
GACCAAAGTGAAATACGTGACCGAGGGAATGAGAAAGCCCGCCTTCCTGAGCGGCGAGCAGAAAAAGGCC
ATCGTGGACCTGCTGTTCAAGACCAACCGGAAAGTGACCGTGAAGCAGCTGAAAGAGGACTACTTCAAGA
AAATCGAGTGCTTCGACTCCGTGGAAATCTCCGGCGTGGAAGATCGGTTCAACGCCTCCCTGGGCACATA
CCACGATCTGCTGAAAATTATCAAGGACAAGGACTTCCTGGACAATGAGGAAAACGAGGACATTCTGGAA
GATATCGTGCTGACCCTGACACTGTTTGAGGACAGAGAGATGATCGAGGAACGGCTGAAAACCTATGCCC
ACCTGTTCGACGACAAAGTGATGAAGCAGCTGAAGCGGCGGAGATACACCGGCTGGGGCAGGCTGAGCCG
GAAGCTGATCAACGGCATCCGGGACAAGCAGTCCGGCAAGACAATCCTGGATTTCCTGAAGTCCGACGGC
TTCGCCAACAGAAACTTCATGCAGCTGATCCACGACGACAGCCTGACCTTTAAAGAGGACATCCAGAAAG
CCCAGGTGTCCGGCCAGGGCGATAGCCTGCACGAGCACATTGCCAATCTGGCCGGCAGCCCCGCCATTAA
GAAGGGCATCCTGCAGACAGTGAAGGTGGTGGACGAGCTCGTGAAAGTGATGGGCCGGCACAAGCCCGAG
AACATCGTGATCGAAATGGCCAGAGAGAACCAGACCACCCAGAAGGGACAGAAGAACAGCCGCGAGAGAA
TGAAGCGGATCGAAGAGGGCATCAAAGAGCTGGGCAGCCAGATCCTGAAAGAACACCCCGTGGAAAACAC
CCAGCTGCAGAACGAGAAGCTGTACCTGTACTACCTGCAGAATGGGCGGGATATGTACGTGGACCAGGAA
CTGGACATCAACCGGCTGTCCGACTACGATGTGGACCATATCGTGCCTCAGAGCTTTCTGAAGGACGACT
CCATCGACAACAAGGTGCTGACCAGAAGCGACAAGAACCGGGGCAAGAGCGACAACGTGCCCTCCGAAGA
GGTCGTGAAGAAGATGAAGAACTACTGGCGGCAGCTGCTGAACGCCAAGCTGATTACCCAGAGAAAGTTC
GACAATCTGACCAAGGCCGAGAGAGGCGGCCTGAGCGAACTGGATAAGGCCGGCTTCATCAAGAGACAGC
TGGTGGAAACCCGGCAGATCACAAAGCACGTGGCACAGATCCTGGACTCCCGGATGAACACTAAGTACGA
CGAGAATGACAAGCTGATCCGGGAAGTGAAAGTGATCACCCTGAAGTCCAAGCTGGTGTCCGATTTCCGG
AAGGATTTCCAGTTTTACAAAGTGCGCGAGATCAACAACTACCACCACGCCCACGACGCCTACCTGAACG
CCGTCGTGGGAACCGCCCTGATCAAAAAGTACCCTAAGCTGGAAAGCGAGTTCGTGTACGGCGACTACAA
GGTGTACGACGTGCGGAAGATGATCGCCAAGAGCGAGCAGGAAATCGGCAAGGCTACCGCCAAGTACTTC
TTCTACAGCAACATCATGAACTTTTTCAAGACCGAGATTACCCTGGCCAACGGCGAGATCCGGAAGCGGC
CTCTGATCGAGACAAACGGCGAAACCGGGGAGATCGTGTGGGATAAGGGCCGGGATTTTGCCACCGTGCG
GAAAGTGCTGAGCATGCCCCAAGTGAATATCGTGAAAAAGACCGAGGTGCAGACAGGCGGCTTCAGCAAA
GAGTCTATCCTGCCCAAGAGGAACAGCGATAAGCTGATCGCCAGAAAGAAGGACTGGGACCCTAAGAAGT
ACGGCGGCTTCGACAGCCCCACCGTGGCCTATTCTGTGCTGGTGGTGGCCAAAGTGGAAAAGGGCAAGTC
CAAGAAACTGAAGAGTGTGAAAGAGCTGCTGGGGATCACCATCATGGAAAGAAGCAGCTTCGAGAAGAAT
CCCATCGACTTTCTGGAAGCCAAGGGCTACAAAGAAGTGAAAAAGGACCTGATCATCAAGCTGCCTAAGT
ACTCCCTGTTCGAGCTGGAAAACGGCCGGAAGAGAATGCTGGCCTCTGCCGGCGAACTGCAGAAGGGAAA
CGAACTGGCCCTGCCCTCCAAATATGTGAACTTCCTGTACCTGGCCAGCCACTATGAGAAGCTGAAGGGC
TCCCCCGAGGATAATGAGCAGAAACAGCTGTTTGTGGAACAGCACAAGCACTACCTGGACGAGATCATCG
AGCAGATCAGCGAGTTCTCCAAGAGAGTGATCCTGGCCGACGCTAATCTGGACAAAGTGCTGTCCGCCTA
CAACAAGCACCGGGATAAGCCCATCAGAGAGCAGGCCGAGAATATCATCCACCTGTTTACCCTGACCAAT
CTGGGAGCCCCTGCCGCCTTCAAGTACTTTGACACCACCATCGACCGGAAGAGGTACACCAGCACCAAAG
AGGTGCTGGACGCCACCCTGATCCACCAGAGCATCACCGGCCTGTACGAGACACGGATCGACCTGTCTCA
GCTGGGAGGCGACAAAAGGCCGGCGGCCACGAAAAAGGCCGGCCAGGCAAAAAAGAAAAAGTAAGAATTC
CTAGAGCTCGCTGATCAGCCTCGACTGTGCCTTCTAGTTGCCAGCCATCTGTTGTTTGCCCCTCCCCCGT
GCCTTCCTTGACCCTGGAAGGTGCCACTCCCACTGTCCTTTCCTAATAAAATGAGGAAATTGCATCGCAT
TGTCTGAGTAGGTGTCATTCTATTCTGGGGGGTGGGGTGGGGCAGGACAGCAAGGGGGAGGATTGGGAAG
AGAATAGCAGGCATGCTGGGGAGCGGCCGCAGGAACCCCTAGTGATGGAGTTGGCCACTCCCTCTCTGCG
CGCTCGCTCGCTCACTGAGGCCGGGCGACCAAAGGTCGCCCGACGCCCGGGCTTTGCCCGGGCGGCCTCA
GTGAGCGAGCGAGCGCGCAGCTGCCTGCAGGGGCGCCTGATGCGGTATTTTCTCCTTACGCATCTGTGCG
GTATTTCACACCGCATA
[95 nt withheld, positions 5968-6062]
T
[46 nt withheld, positions 6064-6109]
C
[141 nt withheld, positions 6111-6251]
CCTTTGACGTTGGAGTCCACGTTCTTT
[37 nt withheld, positions 6279-6315]
ACTCTATCTCGGGCTATTCTTTTGATTTATAAGGGATTTTGCCGATTTCGGTCTATTGGTTAAAAAATGA
GCTGATTTAACAAAAATTTAACGCGAATTTTAACAAAATATTAACGTTTACAATTTTATGGTGCACTCTC
AGTACAATCTGCTCTGATGCCGCATAGTTAAGCCAGCCCCGACACCCGCCAACACCCGCTGACGCGCCCT
GACGGGCTTGTCTGCTCCCGGCATCCGCTTACAGACAAGCTGTGACCGTCTCCGGGAGCTGCATGTGTCA
GAGGTTTTCACCGTCATCACCGAAACGCGCGAGACGAAAGGGCCTCGTGATACGCCTATTTTTATAGGTT
AATGTCATGATAATAATGGTTTCTTAGACGTCAGGTGGCACTTTTCGGGGAAATGTGCGCGGAACCCCTA
TTTGTTTATTTTTCTAAATACATTCAAATATGTATCCGCTCATGAGACAATAACCCTGATAAATGCTTCA
ATAATATTGAAAAAGGAAGAGTATGAGTATTCAACATTTCCGTGTCGCCCTTATTCCCTTTTTTGCGGCA
TTTTGCCTTCCTGTTTTTGCTCACCCAGAAACGCTGGTGAAAGTAAAAGATGCTGAAGATCAGTTGGGTG
CACGAGTGGGTTACATCGAACTGGATCTCAACAGCGGTAAGATCCTTGAGAGTTTTCGCCCCGAAGAACG
TTTTCCAATGATGAGCACTTTTAAAGTTCTGCTATGTGGCGCGGTATTATCCCGTATTGACGCCGGGCAA
GAGCAACTCGGTCGCCGCATACACTATTCTCAGAATGACTTGGTTGAGTACTCACCAGTCACAGAAAAGC
ATCTTACGGATGGCATGACAGTAAGAGAATTATGCAGTGCTGCCATAACCATGAGTGATAACACTGCGGC
CAACTTACTTCTGACAACGATCGGAGGACCGAAGGAGCTAACCGCTTTTTTGCACAACATGGGGGATCAT
GTAACTCGCCTTGATCGTTGGGAACCGGAGCTGAATGAAGCCATACCAAACGACGAGCGTGACACCACGA
TGCCTGTAGCAATGGCAACAACGTTGCGCAAACTATTAACTGGCGAACTACTTACTCTAGCTTCCCGGCA
ACAATTAATAGACTGGATGGAGGCGGATAAAGTTGCAGGACCACTTCTGCGCTCGGCCCTTCCGGCTGGC
TGGTTTATTGCTGATAAATCTGGAGCCGGTGAGCGTGGAAGCCGCGGTATCATTGCAGCACTGGGGCCAG
ATGGTAAGCCCTCCCGTATCGTAGTTATCTACACGACGGGGAGTCAGGCAACTATGGATGAACGAAATAG
ACAGATCGCTGAGATAGGTGCCTCACTGATTAAGCATTGGTAACTGTCAGACCAAGTTTACTCATATATA
CTTTAGATTGATTTAAAACTTCATTTTTAATTTAAAAGGATCTAGGTGAAGATCCTTTTTGATAATCTCA
TGACCAAAATCCCTTAACGTGAGTTTTCGTTCCACTGAGCGTCAGACCCCGTAGAAAAGATCAAAGGATC
TTCTTGAGATCCTTTTTTTCTGCGCGTAATCTGCTGCTTGCAAACAAAAAAACCACCGCTACCAGCGGTG
GTTTGTTTGCCGGATCAAGAGCTACCAACTCTTTTTCCGAAGGTAACTGGCTTCAGCAGAGCGCAGATAC
CAAATACTGTTCTTCTAGTGTAGCCGTAGTTAGGCCACCACTTCAAGAACTCTGTAGCACCGCCTACATA
CCTCGCTCTGCTAATCCTGTTACCAGTGGCTGCTGCCAGTGGCGATAAGTCGTGTCTTACCGGGTTGGAC
TCAAGACGATAGTTACCGGATAAGGCGCAGCGGTCGGGCTGAACGGGGGGTTCGTGCACACAGCCCAGCT
TGGAGCGAACGACCTACACCGAACTGAGATACCTACAGCGTGAGCTATGAGAAAGCGCCACGCTTCCCGA
AGGGAGAAAGGCGGACAGGTATCCGGTAAGCGGCAGGGTCGGAACAGGAGAGCGCACGAGGGAGCTTCCA
GGGGGAAACGCCTGGTATCTTTATAGTCCTGTCGGGTTTCGCCACCTCTGACTTGAGCGTCGATTTTTGT
GATGCTCGTCAGGGGGGCGGAGCCTATGGAAAAACGCCAGCAACGCGGCCTTTTTACGGTTCCTGGCCTT
TTGCTGGCCTTTTGCTCACATGT
