Features (pLannotate 1.2.2; 18 found; start..end, strand, type, name):
      1..241     +  promoter       U6 promoter: RNA polymerase III promoter for human U6 snRNA
    271..346     +  misc_RNA       gRNA scaffold: guide RNA scaffold for the Streptococcus pyogenes CRISPR/Cas9 system
    353..396     +  misc_RNA       gRNA scaffold (fragment): guide RNA scaffold for the Streptococcus pyogenes CRISPR/Cas9 system
    443..728     +  enhancer       CMV enhancer: human cytomegalovirus immediate early enhancer; contains an 18-bp deletion relative to the standard CMV enhancer
    730..1007    +  promoter       chicken β-actin promoter: No description available
   1008..1236    +  intron         hybrid intron: hybrid between chicken β-actin (CBA) and minute virus of mice (MMV) introns (Gray et al., 2011)
   1374..2975    +  CDS            Cas9(N): N-terminal portion of Streptococcus pyogenes Cas9 (Zetsche et al., 2015)
   2976..5474    +  CDS            Cas9(C): C-terminal portion of Streptococcus pyogenes Cas9 (Zetsche et al., 2015)
   5475..5522    +  CDS            nucleoplasmin NLS: bipartite nuclear localization signal from nucleoplasmin
   5556..5667    +  polyA_signal   bGH poly(A) signal: bovine growth hormone polyadenylation signal
   5772..5912    +  repeat_region  AAV2 ITR: inverted terminal repeat of adeno-associated virus serotype 2 inverted
   5917..5968    -  misc_feature   bom (fragment): basis of mobility region from pBR322
   5987..6367    +  rep_origin     M13 ori (sequence partly withheld): M13 bacteriophage origin of replication; arrow indicates direction of (+) strand synthesis
   6443..6492    -  misc_feature   bom (fragment): basis of mobility region from pBR322
   6594..6629    -  CDS            rop (fragment): Rop protein, which maintains plasmids at low copy number; rop
   6724..6828    +  promoter       AmpR promoter: bla
   6829..7689    +  CDS            AmpR: β-lactamase; bla; confers resistance to ampicillin, carbenicillin, and related antibiotics
   7860..8448    +  rep_origin     ori: high-copy-number ColE1/pMB1/pBR322/pUC origin of replication
>Addgene plasmid #80494 | pXAT2 | analyzer sequence | sequence record 151600
GAGGGCCTATTTCCCATGATTCCTTCATATTTGCATATACGATACAAGGCTGTTAGAGAGATAATTGGAA
TTAATTTGACTGTAAACACAAAGATATTAGTACAAAATACGTGACGTAGAAAGTAATAATTTCTTGGGTA
GTTTGCAGTTTTAAAATTATGTTTTAAAATGGACTATCATATGCTTACCGTAACTTGAAAGTATTTCGAT
TTCTTGGCTTTATATATCTTGTGGAAAGGACGAAACACCGGGGGCCACTAGGGACAGGATGTTTTAGAGC
TAGAAATAGCAAGTTAAAATAAGGCTAGTCCGTTATCAACTTGAAAAAGTGGCACCGAGTCGGTGCTTTT
TTGTTTTAGAGCTAGAAATAGCAAGTTAAAATAAGGCTAGTCCGTTTTTAGCGCGTGCGCCAATTCTGCA
GACAAATGGCTCTAGAGGTACCCGTTACATAACTTACGGTAAATGGCCCGCCTGGCTGACCGCCCAACGA
CCCCCGCCCATTGACGTCAATAGTAACGCCAATAGGGACTTTCCATTGACGTCAATGGGTGGAGTATTTA
CGGTAAACTGCCCACTTGGCAGTACATCAAGTGTATCATATGCCAAGTACGCCCCCTATTGACGTCAATG
ACGGTAAATGGCCCGCCTGGCATTGTGCCCAGTACATGACCTTATGGGACTTTCCTACTTGGCAGTACAT
CTACGTATTAGTCATCGCTATTACCATGGTCGAGGTGAGCCCCACGTTCTGCTTCACTCTCCCCATCTCC
CCCCCCTCCCCACCCCCAATTTTGTATTTATTTATTTTTTAATTATTTTGTGCAGCGATGGGGGCGGGGG
GGGGGGGGGGGCGCGCGCCAGGCGGGGCGGGGCGGGGCGAGGGGCGGGGCGGGGCGAGGCGGAGAGGTGC
GGCGGCAGCCAATCAGAGCGGCGCGCTCCGAAAGTTTCCTTTTATGGCGAGGCGGCGGCGGCGGCGGCCC
TATAAAAAGCGAAGCGCGCGGCGGGCGGGAGTCGCTGCGACGCTGCCTTCGCCCCGTGCCCCGCTCCGCC
GCCGCCTCGCGCCGCCCGCCCCGGCTCTGACTGACCGCGTTACTCCCACAGGTGAGCGGGCGGGACGGCC
CTTCTCCTCCGGGCTGTAATTAGCTGAGCAAGAGGTAAGGGTTTAAGGGATGGTTGGTTGGTGGGGTATT
AATGTTTAATTACCTGGAGCACCTGCCTGAAATCACTTTTTTTCAGGTTGGACCGGTGCCACCATGGACT
ATAAGGACCACGACGGAGACTACAAGGATCATGATATTGATTACAAAGACGATGACGATAAGATGGCCCC
AAAGAAGAAGCGGAAGGTCGGTATCCACGGAGTCCCAGCAGCCGACAAGAAGTACAGCATCGGCCTGGAC
ATCGGCACCAACTCTGTGGGCTGGGCCGTGATCACCGACGAGTACAAGGTGCCCAGCAAGAAATTCAAGG
TGCTGGGCAACACCGACCGGCACAGCATCAAGAAGAACCTGATCGGAGCCCTGCTGTTCGACAGCGGCGA
AACAGCCGAGGCCACCCGGCTGAAGAGAACCGCCAGAAGAAGATACACCAGACGGAAGAACCGGATCTGC
TATCTGCAAGAGATCTTCAGCAACGAGATGGCCAAGGTGGACGACAGCTTCTTCCACAGACTGGAAGAGT
CCTTCCTGGTGGAAGAGGATAAGAAGCACGAGCGGCACCCCATCTTCGGCAACATCGTGGACGAGGTGGC
CTACCACGAGAAGTACCCCACCATCTACCACCTGAGAAAGAAACTGGTGGACAGCACCGACAAGGCCGAC
CTGCGGCTGATCTATCTGGCCCTGGCCCACATGATCAAGTTCCGGGGCCACTTCCTGATCGAGGGCGACC
TGAACCCCGACAACAGCGACGTGGACAAGCTGTTCATCCAGCTGGTGCAGACCTACAACCAGCTGTTCGA
GGAAAACCCCATCAACGCCAGCGGCGTGGACGCCAAGGCCATCCTGTCTGCCAGACTGAGCAAGAGCAGA
CGGCTGGAAAATCTGATCGCCCAGCTGCCCGGCGAGAAGAAGAATGGCCTGTTCGGAAACCTGATTGCCC
TGAGCCTGGGCCTGACCCCCAACTTCAAGAGCAACTTCGACCTGGCCGAGGATGCCAAACTGCAGCTGAG
CAAGGACACCTACGACGACGACCTGGACAACCTGCTGGCCCAGATCGGCGACCAGTACGCCGACCTGTTT
CTGGCCGCCAAGAACCTGTCCGACGCCATCCTGCTGAGCGACATCCTGAGAGTGAACACCGAGATCACCA
AGGCCCCCCTGAGCGCCTCTATGATCAAGAGATACGACGAGCACCACCAGGACCTGACCCTGCTGAAAGC
TCTCGTGCGGCAGCAGCTGCCTGAGAAGTACAAAGAGATTTTCTTCGACCAGAGCAAGAACGGCTACGCC
GGCTACATTGACGGCGGAGCCAGCCAGGAAGAGTTCTACAAGTTCATCAAGCCCATCCTGGAAAAGATGG
ACGGCACCGAGGAACTGCTCGTGAAGCTGAACAGAGAGGACCTGCTGCGGAAGCAGCGGACCTTCGACAA
CGGCAGCATCCCCCACCAGATCCACCTGGGAGAGCTGCACGCCATTCTGCGGCGGCAGGAAGATTTTTAC
CCATTCCTGAAGGACAACCGGGAAAAGATCGAGAAGATCCTGACCTTCCGCATCCCCTACTACGTGGGCC
CTCTGGCCAGGGGAAACAGCAGATTCGCCTGGATGACCAGAAAGAGCGAGGAAACCATCACCCCCTGGAA
CTTCGAGGAAGTGGTGGACAAGGGCGCTTCCGCCCAGAGCTTCATCGAGCGGATGACCAACTTCGATAAG
AACCTGCCCAACGAGAAGGTGCTGCCCAAGCACAGCCTGCTGTACGAGTACTTCACCGTGTATAACGAGC
TGACCAAAGTGAAATACGTGACCGAGGGAATGAGAAAGCCCGCCTTCCTGAGCGGCGAGCAGAAAAAGGC
CATCGTGGACCTGCTGTTCAAGACCAACCGGAAAGTGACCGTGAAGCAGCTGAAAGAGGACTACTTCAAG
AAAATCGAGTGCTTCGACTCCGTGGAAATCTCCGGCGTGGAAGATCGGTTCAACGCCTCCCTGGGCACAT
ACCACGATCTGCTGAAAATTATCAAGGACAAGGACTTCCTGGACAATGAGGAAAACGAGGACATTCTGGA
AGATATCGTGCTGACCCTGACACTGTTTGAGGACAGAGAGATGATCGAGGAACGGCTGAAAACCTATGCC
CACCTGTTCGACGACAAAGTGATGAAGCAGCTGAAGCGGCGGAGATACACCGGCTGGGGCAGGCTGAGCC
GGAAGCTGATCAACGGCATCCGGGACAAGCAGTCCGGCAAGACAATCCTGGATTTCCTGAAGTCCGACGG
CTTCGCCAACAGAAACTTCATGCAGCTGATCCACGACGACAGCCTGACCTTTAAAGAGGACATCCAGAAA
GCCCAGGTGTCCGGCCAGGGCGATAGCCTGCACGAGCACATTGCCAATCTGGCCGGCAGCCCCGCCATTA
AGAAGGGCATCCTGCAGACAGTGAAGGTGGTGGACGAGCTCGTGAAAGTGATGGGCCGGCACAAGCCCGA
GAACATCGTGATCGAAATGGCCAGAGAGAACCAGACCACCCAGAAGGGACAGAAGAACAGCCGCGAGAGA
ATGAAGCGGATCGAAGAGGGCATCAAAGAGCTGGGCAGCCAGATCCTGAAAGAACACCCCGTGGAAAACA
CCCAGCTGCAGAACGAGAAGCTGTACCTGTACTACCTGCAGAATGGGCGGGATATGTACGTGGACCAGGA
ACTGGACATCAACCGGCTGTCCGACTACGATGTGGACCATATCGTGCCTCAGAGCTTTCTGAAGGACGAC
TCCATCGACAACAAGGTGCTGACCAGAAGCGACAAGAACCGGGGCAAGAGCGACAACGTGCCCTCCGAAG
AGGTCGTGAAGAAGATGAAGAACTACTGGCGGCAGCTGCTGAACGCCAAGCTGATTACCCAGAGAAAGTT
CGACAATCTGACCAAGGCCGAGAGAGGCGGCCTGAGCGAACTGGATAAGGCCGGCTTCATCAAGAGACAG
CTGGTGGAAACCCGGCAGATCACAAAGCACGTGGCACAGATCCTGGACTCCCGGATGAACACTAAGTACG
ACGAGAATGACAAGCTGATCCGGGAAGTGAAAGTGATCACCCTGAAGTCCAAGCTGGTGTCCGATTTCCG
GAAGGATTTCCAGTTTTACAAAGTGCGCGAGATCAACAACTACCACCACGCCCACGACGCCTACCTGAAC
GCCGTCGTGGGAACCGCCCTGATCAAAAAGTACCCTAAGCTGGAAAGCGAGTTCGTGTACGGCGACTACA
AGGTGTACGACGTGCGGAAGATGATCGCCAAGAGCGAGCAGGAAATCGGCAAGGCTACCGCCAAGTACTT
CTTCTACAGCAACATCATGAACTTTTTCAAGACCGAGATTACCCTGGCCAACGGCGAGATCCGGAAGCGG
CCTCTGATCGAGACAAACGGCGAAACCGGGGAGATCGTGTGGGATAAGGGCCGGGATTTTGCCACCGTGC
GGAAAGTGCTGAGCATGCCCCAAGTGAATATCGTGAAAAAGACCGAGGTGCAGACAGGCGGCTTCAGCAA
AGAGTCTATCCTGCCCAAGAGGAACAGCGATAAGCTGATCGCCAGAAAGAAGGACTGGGACCCTAAGAAG
TACGGCGGCTTCGACAGCCCCACCGTGGCCTATTCTGTGCTGGTGGTGGCCAAAGTGGAAAAGGGCAAGT
CCAAGAAACTGAAGAGTGTGAAAGAGCTGCTGGGGATCACCATCATGGAAAGAAGCAGCTTCGAGAAGAA
TCCCATCGACTTTCTGGAAGCCAAGGGCTACAAAGAAGTGAAAAAGGACCTGATCATCAAGCTGCCTAAG
TACTCCCTGTTCGAGCTGGAAAACGGCCGGAAGAGAATGCTGGCCTCTGCCGGCGAACTGCAGAAGGGAA
ACGAACTGGCCCTGCCCTCCAAATATGTGAACTTCCTGTACCTGGCCAGCCACTATGAGAAGCTGAAGGG
CTCCCCCGAGGATAATGAGCAGAAACAGCTGTTTGTGGAACAGCACAAGCACTACCTGGACGAGATCATC
GAGCAGATCAGCGAGTTCTCCAAGAGAGTGATCCTGGCCGACGCTAATCTGGACAAAGTGCTGTCCGCCT
ACAACAAGCACCGGGATAAGCCCATCAGAGAGCAGGCCGAGAATATCATCCACCTGTTTACCCTGACCAA
TCTGGGAGCCCCTGCCGCCTTCAAGTACTTTGACACCACCATCGACCGGAAGAGGTACACCAGCACCAAA
GAGGTGCTGGACGCCACCCTGATCCACCAGAGCATCACCGGCCTGTACGAGACACGGATCGACCTGTCTC
AGCTGGGAGGCGACAAAAGGCCGGCGGCCACGAAAAAGGCCGGCCAGGCAAAAAAGAAAAAGTAAGAATT
CCTAGAGCTCGCTGATCAGCCTCGACTGTGCCTTCTAGTTGCCAGCCATCTGTTGTTTGCCCCTCCCCCG
TGCCTTCCTTGACCCTGGAAGGTGCCACTCCCACTGTCCTTTCCTAATAAAATGAGGAAATTGCATCGCA
TTGTCTGAGTAGGTGTCATTCTATTCTGGGGGGTGGGGTGGGGCAGGACAGCAAGGGGGAGGATTGGGAA
GAGAATAGCAGGCATGCTGGGGAGCGGCCGCAGGAACCCCTAGTGATGGAGTTGGCCACTCCCTCTCTGC
GCGCTCGCTCGCTCACTGAGGCCGGGCGACCAAAGGTCGCCCGACGCCCGGGCTTTGCCCGGGCGGCCTC
AGTGAGCGAGCGAGCGCGCAGCTGCCTGCAGGGGCGCCTGATGCGGTATTTTCTCCTTACGCATCTGTGC
GGTATTTCACACCGCATA
[142 nt withheld, positions 5969-6110]
C
[141 nt withheld, positions 6112-6252]
CCTTTGACGTTGGAGTCCACGTTCTTT
[37 nt withheld, positions 6280-6316]
ACCCTATCTCGGGCTATTCTTTTGATTTATAAGGGATTTTGCCGATTTCGGCCTATTGGTTAAAAAATGA
GCTGATTTAACAAAAATTTAACGCGAATTTTAACAAAATATTAACGTTTACAATTTTATGGTGCACTCTC
AGTACAATCTGCTCTGATGCCGCATAGTTAAGCCAGCCCCGACACCCGCCAACACCCGCTGACGCGCCCT
GACGGGCTTGTCTGCTCCCGGCATCCGCTTACAGACAAGCTGTGACCGTCTCCGGGAGCTGCATGTGTCA
GAGGTTTTCACCGTCATCACCGAAACGCGCGAGACGAAAGGGCCTCGTGATACGCCTATTTTTATAGGTT
AATGTCATGATAATAATGGTTTCTTAGACGTCAGGTGGCACTTTTCGGGGAAATGTGCGCGGAACCCCTA
TTTGTTTATTTTTCTAAATACATTCAAATATGTATCCGCTCATGAGACAATAACCCTGATAAATGCTTCA
ATAATATTGAAAAAGGAAGAGTATGAGTATTCAACATTTCCGTGTCGCCCTTATTCCCTTTTTTGCGGCA
TTTTGCCTTCCTGTTTTTGCTCACCCAGAAACGCTGGTGAAAGTAAAAGATGCTGAAGATCAGTTGGGTG
CACGAGTGGGTTACATCGAACTGGATCTCAACAGCGGTAAGATCCTTGAGAGTTTTCGCCCCGAAGAACG
TTTTCCAATGATGAGCACTTTTAAAGTTCTGCTATGTGGCGCGGTATTATCCCGTATTGACGCCGGGCAA
GAGCAACTCGGTCGCCGCATACACTATTCTCAGAATGACTTGGTTGAGTACTCACCAGTCACAGAAAAGC
ATCTTACGGATGGCATGACAGTAAGAGAATTATGCAGTGCTGCCATAACCATGAGTGATAACACTGCGGC
CAACTTACTTCTGACAACGATCGGAGGACCGAAGGAGCTAACCGCTTTTTTGCACAACATGGGGGATCAT
GTAACTCGCCTTGATCGTTGGGAACCGGAGCTGAATGAAGCCATACCAAACGACGAGCGTGACACCACGA
TGCCTGTAGCAATGGCAACAACGTTGCGCAAACTATTAACTGGCGAACTACTTACTCTAGCTTCCCGGCA
ACAATTAATAGACTGGATGGAGGCGGATAAAGTTGCAGGACCACTTCTGCGCTCGGCCCTTCCGGCTGGC
TGGTTTATTGCTGATAAATCTGGAGCCGGTGAGCGTGGAAGCCGCGGTATCATTGCAGCACTGGGGCCAG
ATGGTAAGCCCTCCCGTATCGTAGTTATCTACACGACGGGGAGTCAGGCAACTATGGATGAACGAAATAG
ACAGATCGCTGAGATAGGTGCCTCACTGATTAAGCATTGGTAACTGTCAGACCAAGTTTACTCATATATA
CTTTAGATTGATTTAAAACTTCATTTTTAATTTAAAAGGATCTAGGTGAAGATCCTTTTTGATAATCTCA
TGACCAAAATCCCTTAACGTGAGTTTTCGTTCCACTGAGCGTCAGACCCCGTAGAAAAGATCAAAGGATC
TTCTTGAGATCCTTTTTTTCTGCGCGTAATCTGCTGCTTGCAAACAAAAAAACCACCGCTACCAGCGGTG
GTTTGTTTGCCGGATCAAGAGCTACCAACTCTTTTTCCGAAGGTAACTGGCTTCAGCAGAGCGCAGATAC
CAAATACTGTCCTTCTAGTGTAGCCGTAGTTAGGCCACCACTTCAAGAACTCTGTAGCACCGCCTACATA
CCTCGCTCTGCTAATCCTGTTACCAGTGGCTGCTGCCAGTGGCGATAAGTCGTGTCTTACCGGGTTGGAC
TCAAGACGATAGTTACCGGATAAGGCGCAGCGGTCGGGCTGAACGGGGGGTTCGTGCACACAGCCCAGCT
TGGAGCGAACGACCTACACCGAACTGAGATACCTACAGCGTGAGCTATGAGAAAGCGCCACGCTTCCCGA
AGGGAGAAAGGCGGACAGGTATCCGGTAAGCGGCAGGGTCGGAACAGGAGAGCGCACGAGGGAGCTTCCA
GGGGGAAACGCCTGGTATCTTTATAGTCCTGTCGGGTTTCGCCACCTCTGACTTGAGCGTCGATTTTTGT
GATGCTCGTCAGGGGGGCGGAGCCTATGGAAAAACGCCAGCAACGCGGCCTTTTTACGGTTCCTGGCCTT
TTGCTGGCCTTTTGCTCACATGT
