>Addgene plasmid #80494 | pXAT2 | addgene partial sequence | sequence record 155351 | pCBhProF 5'-agggatggttggttggtggg-3'
TAAGATGGCCCCAAAGAAGAAGCGGAAGGTCGGTATCCACGGAGTCCCAGCAGCCGACAAGAAGTACAGC
ATCGGCCTGGACATCGGCACCAACTCTGTGGGCTGGGCCGTGATCACCGACGAGTACAAGGTGCCCAGCA
AGAAATTCAAGGTGCTGGGCAACACCGACCGGCACAGCATCAAGAAGAACCTGATCGGAGCCCTGCTGTT
CGACAGCGGCGAAACAGCCGAGGCCACCCGGCTGAAGAGAACCGCCAGAAGAAGATACACCAGACGGAAG
AACCGGATCTGCTATCTGCAAGAGATCTTCAGCAACGAGATGGCCAAGGTGGACGACAGCTTCTTCCACA
GACTGGAAGAGTCCTTCCTGGTGGAAGAGGATAAGAAGCACGAGCGGCACCCCATCTTCGGCAACATCGT
GGACGAGGTGGCCTACCACGAGAAGTACCCCACCATCTACCACCTGAGAAAGAAACTGGTGGACAGCACC
GACAAGGCCGACCTGCGGCTGATCTATCTGGCCCTGGCCCACATGATCAAGTTCCGGGGCCACTTCCTGA
TCGAGGGCGACCTGAACCCCGACAACAGCGACGTG
