>Addgene plasmid #80494 | pXAT2 | addgene partial sequence | sequence record 155354 | hU6-F 5'-GAGGGCCTATTTCCCATGATT-3'
ATTGGAATTAATTTGACTGTAAACACAAAGATATTAGTACAAAATACGTGACGTAGAAAGTAATAATTTC
TTGGGTAGTTTGCAGTTTTAAAATTATGTTTTAAAATGGACTATCATATGCTTACCGTAACTTGAAAGTA
TTTCGATTTCTTGGCTTTATATATCTTGTGGAAAGGACGAAACACCGGGGGCCACTAGGGACAGGATGTT
TTAGAGCTAGAAATAGCAAGTTAAAATAAGGCTAGTCCGTTATCAACTTGAAAAAGTGGCACCGAGTCGG
TGCTTTTTTGTTTTAGAGCTAGAAATAGCAAGTTAAAATAAGGCTAGTCCGTTTTTAGCGCGTGCGCCAA
TTCTGCAGACAAATGGCTCTAGAGGTACCCGTTACATAACTTACGGTAAATGGCCCGCCTGGCTGACCGC
CCAACGACCCCCGCCCATTGACGTCAATAGTAACGCCAATAGGGACTTTCCATTGACGTCAATGGGTGGA
GTATTTACGGTAAACTGCCCACTTGGCAGTACATCAAGTGTATCATATGCCAAGTACGCCCCCTATTGAC
GTCAATGACGGTAAATGGCCCGCCTGGCATTGTGCCCAGTACATGACCTTATGGGACTTTCCTACTTGGC
AGTACATCTACGTATTAGTCATCGCTATTACCATGGTCGAGGTGAGC
